>Addgene plasmid #116385 | pHAGE-FGFR3-S131L | addgene full sequence | sequence record 252683 | Addgene NGS Result
TGGAAGGGCTAATTCACTCCCAAAGAAGACAAGATATCCTTGATCTGTGGATCTACCACACACAAGGCTA
CTTCCCTGATTAGCAGAACTACACACCAGGGCCAGGGGTCAGATATCCACTGACCTTTGGATGGTGCTAC
AAGCTAGTACCAGTTGAGCCAGATAAGGTAGAAGAGGCCAATAAAGGAGAGAACACCAGCTTGTTACACC
CTGTGAGCCTGCATGGGATGGATGACCCGGAGAGAGAAGTGTTAGAGTGGAGGTTTGACAGCCGCCTAGC
ATTTCATCACGTGGCCCGAGAGCTGCATCCGGAGTACTTCAAGAACTGCTGATATCGAGCTTGCTACAAG
GGACTTTCCGCTGGGGACTTTCCAGGGAGGCGTGGCCTGGGCGGGACTGGGGAGTGGCGAGCCCTCAGAT
CCTGCATATAAGCAGCTGCTTTTTGCCTGTACTGGGTCTCTCTGGTTAGACCAGATCTGAGCCTGGGAGC
TCTCTGGCTAACTAGGGAACCCACTGCTTAAGCCTCAATAAAGCTTGCCTTGAGTGCTTCAAGTAGTGTG
TGCCCGTCTGTTGTGTGACTCTGGTAACTAGAGATCCCTCAGACCCTTTTAGTCAGTGTGGAAAATCTCT
AGCAGTGGCGCCCGAACAGGGACTTGAAAGCGAAAGGGAAACCAGAGGAGCTCTCTCGACGCAGGACTCG
GCTTGCTGAAGCGCGCACGGCAAGAGGCGAGGGGCGGCGACTGGTGAGTACGCCAAAAATTTTGACTAGC
GGAGGCTAGAAGGAGAGAGATGGGTGCGAGAGCGTCAGTATTAAGCGGGGGAGAATTAGATCGCGATGGG
AAAAAATTCGGTTAAGGCCAGGGGGAAAGAAAAAATATAAATTAAAACATATAGTATGGGCAAGCAGGGA
GCTAGAACGATTCGCAGTTAATCCTGGCCTGTTAGAAACATCAGAAGGCTGTAGACAAATACTGGGACAG
CTACAACCATCCCTTCAGACAGGATCAGAAGAACTTAGATCATTATATAATACAGTAGCAACCCTCTATT
GTGTGCATCAAAGGATAGAGATAAAAGACACCAAGGAAGCTTTAGACAAGATAGAGGAAGAGCAAAACAA
AAGTAAGACCACCGCACAGCAAGCGGCCGGCCGCTGATCTTCAGACCTGGAGGAGGAGATATGAGGGACA
ATTGGAGAAGTGAATTATATAAATATAAAGTAGTAAAAATTGAACCATTAGGAGTAGCACCCACCAAGGC
AAAGAGAAGAGTGGTGCAGAGAGAAAAAAGAGCAGTGGGAATAGGAGCTTTGTTCCTTGGGTTCTTGGGA
GCAGCAGGAAGCACTATGGGCGCAGCGTCAATGACGCTGACGGTACAGGCCAGACAATTATTGTCTGGTA
TAGTGCAGCAGCAGAACAATTTGCTGAGGGCTATTGAGGCGCAACAGCATCTGTTGCAACTCACAGTCTG
GGGCATCAAGCAGCTCCAGGCAAGAATCCTGGCTGTGGAAAGATACCTAAAGGATCAACAGCTCCTGGGG
ATTTGGGGTTGCTCTGGAAAACTCATTTGCACCACTGCTGTGCCTTGGAATGCTAGTTGGAGTAATAAAT
CTCTGGAACAGATTTGGAATCACACGACCTGGATGGAGTGGGACAGAGAAATTAACAATTACACAAGCTT
AATACACTCCTTAATTGAAGAATCGCAAAACCAGCAAGAAAAGAATGAACAAGAATTATTGGAATTAGAT
AAATGGGCAAGTTTGTGGAATTGGTTTAACATAACAAATTGGCTGTGGTATATAAAATTATTCATAATGA
TAGTAGGAGGCTTGGTAGGTTTAAGAATAGTTTTTGCTGTACTTTCTATAGTGAATAGAGTTAGGCAGGG
ATATTCACCATTATCGTTTCAGACCCACCTCCCAACCCCGAGGGGACCCGACAGGCCCGAAGGAATAGAA
GAAGAAGGTGGAGAGAGAGACAGAGACAGATCCATTCGATTAGTGAACGGATCTCGACGGTATCGCCGAA
TTCACAAATGGCAGTATTCATCCACAATTTTAAAAGAAAAGGGGGGATTGGGGGGTACAGTGCAGGGGAA
AGAATAGTAGACATAATAGCAACAGACATACAAACTAAAGAATTACAAAAACAAATTACAAAAATTCAAA
ATTTTCGGGTTTATTACAGGGACAGCAGAGATCCAGTTTGGACTAGTCGTGAGGCTCCGGTGCCCGTCAG
TGGGCAGAGCGCACATCGCCCACAGTCCCCGAGAAGTTGGGGGGAGGGGTCGGCAATTGAACCGGTGCCT
AGAGAAGGTGGCGCGGGGTAAACTGGGAAAGTGATGTCGTGTACTGGCTCCGCCTTTTTCCCGAGGGTGG
GGGAGAACCGTATATAAGTGCAGTAGTCGCCGTGAACGTTCTTTTTCGCAACGGGTTTGCCGCCAGAACA
CAGGTAAGTGCCGTGTGTGGTTCCCGCGGGCCTGGCCTCTTTACGGGTTATGGCCCTTGCGTGCCTTGAA
TTACTTCCACCTGGCTGCAGTACGTGATTCTTGATCCCGAGCTTCGGGTTGGAAGTGGGTGGGAGAGTTC
GAGGCCTTGCGCTTAAGGAGCCCCTTCGCCTCGTGCTTGAGTTGAGGCCTGGCCTGGGCGCTGGGGCCGC
CGCGTGCGAATCTGGTGGCACCTTCGCGCCTGTCTCGCTGCTTTCGATAAGTCTCTAGCCATTTAAAATT
TTTGATGACCTGCTGCGACGCTTTTTTTCTGGCAAGATAGTCTTGTAAATGCGGGCCAAGATCTGCACAC
TGGTATTTCGGTTTTTGGGGCCGCGGGCGGCGACGGGGCCCGTGCGTCCCAGCGCACATGTTCGGCGAGG
CGGGGCCTGCGAGCGCGGCCACCGAGAATCGGACGGGGGTAGTCTCAAGCTGGCCGGCCTGCTCTGGTGC
CTGGCCTCGCGCCGCCGTGTATCGCCCCGCCCTGGGCGGCAAGGCTGGCCCGGTCGGCACCAGTTGCGTG
AGCGGAAAGATGGCCGCTTCCCGGCCCTGCTGCAGGGAGCTCAAAATGGAGGACGCGGCGCTCGGGAGAG
CGGGCGGGTGAGTCACCCACACAAAGGAAAAGGGCCTTTCCGTCCTCAGCCGTCGCTTCATGTGACTCCA
CGGAGTACCGGGCGCCGTCCAGGCACCTCGATTAGTTCTCGAGCTTTTGGAGTACGTCGTCTTTAGGTTG
GGGGGAGGGGTTTTATGCGATGGAGTTTCCCCACACTGAGTGGGTGGAGACTGAAGTTAGGCCAGCTTGG
CACTTGATGTAATTCTCCTTGGAATTTGCCCTTTTTGAGTTTGGATCTTGGTTCATTCTCAAGCCTCAGA
CAGTGGTTCAAAGTTTTTTTCTTCCATTTCAGGTGTCGTGAAGCGGCCCTGCAGATATCAACAAGTTTGT
ACAAAAAAGCAGAAGGGCCGTCAAGGCCCACCATGGGCGCCCCTGCCTGCGCCCTCGCGCTCTGCGTGGC
CGTGGCCATCGTGGCCGGCGCCTCCTCGGAGTCCTTGGGGACGGAGCAGCGCGTCGTGGGGCGAGCGGCA
GAAGTCCCGGGCCCAGAGCCCGGCCAGCAGGAGCAGTTGGTCTTCGGCAGCGGGGATGCTGTGGAGCTGA
GCTGTCCCCCGCCCGGGGGTGGTCCCATGGGGCCCACTGTCTGGGTCAAGGATGGCACAGGGCTGGTGCC
CTCGGAGCGTGTCCTGGTGGGGCCCCAGCGGCTGCAGGTGCTGAATGCCTCCCACGAGGACTCCGGGGCC
TACAGCTGCCGGCAGCGGCTCACGCAGCGCGTACTGTGCCACTTCAGTGTGCGGGTGACAGACGCTCCAT
CCTTGGGAGATGACGAAGACGGGGAGGACGAGGCTGAGGACACAGGTGTGGACACAGGGGCCCCTTACTG
GACACGGCCCGAGCGGATGGACAAGAAGCTGCTGGCCGTGCCGGCCGCCAACACCGTCCGCTTCCGCTGC
CCAGCCGCTGGCAACCCCACTCCCTCCATCTCCTGGCTGAAGAACGGCAGGGAGTTCCGCGGCGAGCACC
GCATTGGAGGCATCAAGCTGCGGCATCAGCAGTGGAGCCTGGTCATGGAAAGCGTGGTGCCCTCGGACCG
CGGCAACTACACCTGCGTCGTGGAGAACAAGTTTGGCAGCATCCGGCAGACGTACACGCTGGACGTGCTG
GAGCGCTCCCCGCACCGGCCCATCCTGCAGGCGGGGCTGCCGGCCAACCAGACGGCGGTGCTGGGCAGCG
ACGTGGAGTTCCACTGCAAGGTGTACAGTGACGCACAGCCCCACATCCAGTGGCTCAAGCACGTGGAGGT
GAACGGCAGCAAGGTGGGCCCGGACGGCACACCCTACGTTACCGTGCTCAAGACGGCGGGCGCTAACACC
ACCGACAAGGAGCTAGAGGTTCTCTCCTTGCACAACGTCACCTTTGAGGACGCCGGGGAGTACACCTGCC
TGGCGGGCAATTCTATTGGGTTTTCTCATCACTCTGCGTGGCTGGTGGTGCTGCCAGCCGAGGAGGAGCT
GGTGGAGGCTGACGAGGCGGGCAGTGTGTATGCAGGCATCCTCAGCTACGGGGTGGGCTTCTTCCTGTTC
ATCCTGGTGGTGGCGGCTGTGACGCTCTGCCGCCTGCGCAGCCCCCCCAAGAAAGGCCTGGGCTCCCCCA
CCGTGCACAAGATCTCCCGCTTCCCGCTCAAGCGACAGGTGTCCCTGGAGTCCAACGCGTCCATGAGCTC
CAACACACCACTGGTGCGCATCGCAAGGCTGTCCTCAGGGGAGGGCCCCACGCTGGCCAATGTCTCCGAG
CTCGAGCTGCCTGCCGACCCCAAATGGGAGCTGTCTCGGGCCCGGCTGACCCTGGGCAAGCCCCTTGGGG
AGGGCTGCTTCGGCCAGGTGGTCATGGCGGAGGCCATCGGCATTGACAAGGACCGGGCCGCCAAGCCTGT
CACCGTAGCCGTGAAGATGCTGAAAGACGATGCCACTGACAAGGACCTGTCGGACCTGGTGTCTGAGATG
GAGATGATGAAGATGATCGGGAAACACAAAAACATCATCAACCTGCTGGGCGCCTGCACGCAGGGCGGGC
CCCTGTACGTGCTGGTGGAGTACGCGGCCAAGGGTAACCTGCGGGAGTTTCTGCGGGCGCGGCGGCCCCC
GGGCCTGGACTACTCCTTCGACACCTGCAAGCCGCCCGAGGAGCAGCTCACCTTCAAGGACCTGGTGTCC
TGTGCCTACCAGGTGGCCCGGGGCATGGAGTACTTGGCCTCCCAGAAGTGCATCCACAGGGACCTGGCTG
CCCGCAATGTGCTGGTGACCGAGGACAACGTGATGAAGATCGCAGACTTCGGGCTGGCCCGGGACGTGCA
CAACCTCGACTACTACAAGAAGACAACCAACGGCCGGCTGCCCGTGAAGTGGATGGCGCCTGAGGCCTTG
TTTGACCGAGTCTACACTCACCAGAGTGACGTCTGGTCCTTTGGGGTCCTGCTCTGGGAGATCTTCACGC
TGGGGGGCTCCCCGTACCCCGGCATCCCTGTGGAGGAGCTCTTCAAGCTGCTGAAGGAGGGCCACCGCAT
GGACAAGCCCGCCAACTGCACACACGACCTGTACATGATCATGCGGGAGTGCTGGCATGCCGCGCCCTCC
CAGAGGCCCACCTTCAAGCAGCTGGTGGAGGACCTGGACCGTGTCCTTACCGTGACGTCCACCGACGAGT
ACCTGGACCTGTCGGCGCCTTTCGAGCAGTACTCCCCGGGTGGCCAGGACACCCCCAGCTCCAGCTCCTC
AGGGGACGACTCCGTGTTTGCCCACGACCTGCTGCCCCCGGCCCCACCCAGCAGTGGGGGCTCGCGGACG
TAGGGCCTCATGGGCCCAGCTTTCTTGTACAAAGTGGTTGATATCCAGCACAGTGGCGGCCGCTCGAGTC
TAGAGGGCCCGCGGTTCGAAGGTAAGCCTATCCCTAACCCTCTCCTCGGTCTCGATTCTACGCGTACCGG
TTAGTAATGAGATCCCTCCCCCCCCCCTAACGTTACTGGCCGAAGCCGCTTGGAATAAGGCCGGTGTGCG
TTTGTCTATATGTTATTTTCCACCATATTGCCGTCTTTTGGCAATGTGAGGGCCCGGAAACCTGGCCCTG
TCTTCTTGACGAGCATTCCTAGGGGTCTTTCCCCTCTCGCCAAAGGAATGCAAGGTCTGTTGAATGTCGT
GAAGGAAGCAGTTCCTCTGGAAGCTTCTTGAAGACAAACAACGTCTGTAGCGACCCTTTGCAGGCAGCGG
AACCCCCCACCTGGCGACAGGTGCCTCTGCGGCCAAAAGCCACGTGTATAAGATACACCTGCAAAGGCGG
CACAACCCCAGTGCCACGTTGTGAGTTGGATAGTTGTGGAAAGAGTCAAATGGCTCTCCTCAAGCGTATT
CAACAAGGGGCTGAAGGATGCCCAGAAGGTACCCCATTGTATGGGATCTGATCTGGGGCCTCGGTGCACA
TGCTTTACATGTGTTTAGTCGAGGTTAAAAAAACGTCTAGGCCCCCCGAACCACGGGGACGTGGTTTTCC
TTTGAAAAACACGATGATAATATGGCCACACATATGGTGAGCAAGGGCGAGGAGCTGTTCACCGGGGTGG
TGCCCATCCTGGTCGAGCTGGACGGCGACGTAAACGGCCACAAGTTCAGCGTGTCCGGCGAGGGCGAGGG
CGATGCCACCTACGGCAAGCTGACCCTGAAGTTCATCTGCACCACCGGCAAGCTGCCCGTGCCCTGGCCC
ACCCTCGTGACCACCCTGACCTACGGCGTGCAGTGCTTCAGCCGCTACCCCGACCACATGAAGCAGCACG
ACTTCTTCAAGTCCGCCATGCCCGAAGGCTACGTCCAGGAGCGCACCATCTTCTTCAAGGACGACGGCAA
CTACAAGACCCGCGCCGAGGTGAAGTTCGAGGGCGACACCCTGGTGAACCGCATCGAGCTGAAGGGCATC
GACTTCAAGGAGGACGGCAACATCCTGGGGCACAAGCTGGAGTACAACTACAACAGCCACAACGTCTATA
TCATGGCCGACAAGCAGAAGAACGGCATCAAGGTGAACTTCAAGATCCGCCACAACATCGAGGACGGCAG
CGTGCAGCTCGCCGACCACTACCAGCAGAACACCCCCATCGGCGACGGCCCCGTGCTGCTGCCCGACAAC
CACTACCTGAGCACCCAGTCCGCCCTGAGCAAAGACCCCAACGAGAAGCGCGATCACATGGTCCTGCTGG
AGTTCGTGACCGCCGCCGGGATCACTCTCGGCATGGACGAGCTGTACAAGTAAATCGATAGATCCTAATC
AACCTCTGGATTACAAAATTTGTGAAAGATTGACTGGTATTCTTAACTATGTTGCTCCTTTTACGCTATG
TGGATACGCTGCTTTAATGCCTTTGTATCATGCTATTGCTTCCCGTATGGCTTTCATTTTCTCCTCCTTG
TATAAATCCTGGTTGCTGTCTCTTTATGAGGAGTTGTGGCCCGTTGTCAGGCAACGTGGCGTGGTGTGCA
CTGTGTTTGCTGACGCAACCCCCACTGGTTGGGGCATTGCCACCACCTGTCAGCTCCTTTCCGGGACTTT
CGCTTTCCCCCTCCCTATTGCCACGGCGGAACTCATCGCCGCCTGCCTTGCCCGCTGCTGGACAGGGGCT
CGGCTGTTGGGCACTGACAATTCCGTGGTGTTGTCGGGGAAATCATCGTCCTTTCCTTGGCTGCTCGCCT
GTGTTGCCACCTGGATTCTGCGCGGGACGTCCTTCTGCTACGTCCCTTCGGCCCTCAATCCAGCGGACCT
TCCTTCCCGCGGCCTGCTGCCGGCTCTGCGGCCTCTTCCGCGTCTTCGCCTTCGCCCTCAGACGAGTCGG
ATCTCCCTTTGGGCCGCCTCCCCGCCTGAGATCCTTTAAGACCAATGACTTACAAGGCAGCTGTAGATCT
TAGCCACTTTTTAAAAGAAAAGGGGGGACTGGAAGGGCTAATTCACTCCCAACGAAGACAAGATCTGCTT
TTTGCTTGTACTGGGTCTCTCTGGTTAGACCAGATCTGAGCCTGGGAGCTCTCTGGCTAACTAGGGAACC
CACTGCTTAAGCCTCAATAAAGCTTGCCTTGAGTGCTTCAAGTAGTGTGTGCCCGTCTGTTGTGTGACTC
TGGTAACTAGAGATCCCTCAGACCCTTTTAGTCAGTGTGGAAAATCTCTAGCAGTAGTAGTTCATGTCAT
CTTATTATTCAGTATTTATAACTTGCAAAGAAATGAATATCAGAGAGTGAGAGGCCCGGGTTAATTAAGG
AAAGGGCTAGATCATTCTTGAAGACGAAAGGGCCTCGTGATACGCCTATTTTTATAGGTTAATGTCATGA
TAATAATGGTTTCTTAGACGTCAGGTGGCACTTTTCGGGGAAATGTGCGCGGAACCCCTATTTGTTTATT
TTTCTAAATACATTCAAATATGTATCCGCTCATGAGACAATAACCCTGATAAATGCTTCAATAATATTGA
AAAAGGAAGAGTATGAGTATTCAACATTTCCGTGTCGCCCTTATTCCCTTTTTTGCGGCATTTTGCCTTC
CTGTTTTTGCTCACCCAGAAACGCTGGTGAAAGTAAAAGATGCTGAAGATCAGTTGGGTGCACGAGTGGG
TTACATCGAACTGGATCTCAACAGCGGTAAGATCCTTGAGAGTTTTCGCCCCGAAGAACGTTTTCCAATG
ATGAGCACTTTTAAAGTTCTGCTATGTGGCGCGGTATTATCCCGTGTTGACGCCGGGCAAGAGCAACTCG
GTCGCCGCATACACTATTCTCAGAATGACTTGGTTGAGTACTCACCAGTCACAGAAAAGCATCTTACGGA
TGGCATGACAGTAAGAGAATTATGCAGTGCTGCCATAACCATGAGTGATAACACTGCGGCCAACTTACTT
CTGACAACGATCGGAGGACCGAAGGAGCTAACCGCTTTTTTGCACAACATGGGGGATCATGTAACTCGCC
TTGATCGTTGGGAACCGGAGCTGAATGAAGCCATACCAAACGACGAGCGTGACACCACGATGCCTGTAGC
AATGGCAACAACGTTGCGCAAACTATTAACTGGCGAACTACTTACTCTAGCTTCCCGGCAACAATTAATA
GACTGGATGGAGGCGGATAAAGTTGCAGGACCACTTCTGCGCTCGGCCCTTCCGGCTGGCTGGTTTATTG
CTGATAAATCTGGAGCCGGTGAGCGTGGGTCTCGCGGTATCATTGCAGCACTGGGGCCAGATGGTAAGCC
CTCCCGTATCGTAGTTATCTACACGACGGGGAGTCAGGCAACTATGGATGAACGAAATAGACAGATCGCT
GAGATAGGTGCCTCACTGATTAAGCATTGGTAACTGTCAGACCAAGTTTACTCATATATACTTTAGATTG
ATTTAAAACTTCATTTTTAATTTAAAAGGATCTAGGTGAAGATCCTTTTTGATAATCTCATGACCAAAAT
CCCTTAACGTGAGTTTTCGTTCCACTGAGCGTCAGACCCCGTAGAAAAGATCAAAGGATCTTCTTGAGAT
CCTTTTTTTCTGCGCGTAATCTGCTGCTTGCAAACAAAAAAACCACCGCTACCAGCGGTGGTTTGTTTGC
CGGATCAAGAGCTACCAACTCTTTTTCCGAAGGTAACTGGCTTCAGCAGAGCGCAGATACCAAATACTGT
TCTTCTAGTGTAGCCGTAGTTAGGCCACCACTTCAAGAACTCTGTAGCACCGCCTACATACCTCGCTCTG
CTAATCCTGTTACCAGTGGCTGCTGCCAGTGGCGATAAGTCGTGTCTTACCGGGTTGGACTCAAGACGAT
AGTTACCGGATAAGGCGCAGCGGTCGGGCTGAACGGGGGGTTCGTGCACACAGCCCAGCTTGGAGCGAAC
GACCTACACCGAACTGAGATACCTACAGCGTGAGCTATGAGAAAGCGCCACGCTTCCCGAAGGGAGAAAG
GCGGACAGGTATCCGGTAAGCGGCAGGGTCGGAACAGGAGAGCGCACGAGGGAGCTTCCAGGGGGAAACG
CCTGGTATCTTTATAGTCCTGTCGGGTTTCGCCACCTCTGACTTGAGCGTCGATTTTTGTGATGCTCGTC
AGGGGGGCGGAGCCTATGGAAAAACGCCAGCAACGCGGCCTTTTTACGGTTCCTGGCCTTTTGCTGGCCT
TTTGCTCACATGTTCTTTCCTGCGTTATCCCCTGATTCTGTGGATAACCGTATTACCGCCTTTGAGTGAG
CTGATACCGCTCGCCGCAGCCGAACGACCGAGCGCAGCGAGTCAGTGAGCGAGGAAGCGGAAGAGCGCCC
AATACGCAAACCGCCTCTCCCCGCGCGTTGGCCGATTCATTAATGCAGCAAGCTCATGGCTGACTAATTT
TTTTTATTTATGCAGAGGCCGAGGCCGCCTCGGCCTCTGAGCTATTCCAGAAGTAGTGAGGAGGCTTTTT
TGGAGGCCTAGGCTTTTGCAAAAAGCTCCCCGTGGCACGACAGGTTTCCCGACTGGAAAGCGGGCAGTGA
GCGCAACGCAATTAATGTGAGTTAGCTCACTCATTAGGCACCCCAGGCTTTACACTTTATGCTTCCGGCT
CGTATGTTGTGTGGAATTGTGAGCGGATAACAATTTCACACAGGAAACAGCTATGACATGATTACGAATT
TCACAAATAAAGCATTTTTTTCACTGCATTCTAGTTGTGGTTTGTCCAAACTCATCAATGTATCTTATCA
TGTCTGGATCAACTGGATAACTCAAGCTAACCAAAATCATCCCAAACTTCCCACCCCATACCCTATTACC
ACTGCCAATTACCTGTGGTTTCATTTACTCTAAACCTGTGATTCCTCTGAATTATTTTCATTTTAAAGAA
ATTGTATTTGTTAAATATGTACTACAAACTTAGTAGT
Features (pLannotate 1.2.2; 27 found; start..end, strand, type, name):
    377..634     +  LTR            5' LTR (truncated): truncated 5' long terminal repeat (LTR) from HIV-1
    681..806     +  misc_feature   HIV-1 Ψ: packaging signal of human immunodeficiency virus type 1
    790..1128    +  CDS            HIV-1 gag (fragment): gag protein from human immunodeficiency virus 1; gag
   1303..1536    +  misc_feature   RRE: The Rev response element (RRE) of HIV-1 allows for Rev-dependent mRNA export from the nucleus to the cytoplasm.
   1913..2013    +  CDS            Rev (fragment): human immunodeficiency virus 1 (HIV-1) Rev protein; rev; enhances nuclear export of unspliced and incompletely spliced viral mRNAs
   2058..2175    +  misc_feature   cPPT/CTS: central polypurine tract and central termination sequence of HIV-1
   2223..3401    +  promoter       EF-1α promoter: strong constitutive promoter for human elongation factor EF-1α
   3422..3442    +  protein_bind   attB1: mutant version of attB; core recombination site for the Gateway® BP reaction BP Clonase™
   3463..5880    +  CDS            FGFR3: FGFR3_HUMAN - Also known as JTK4. Experimental evidence at protein level: Swiss-Prot protein existence level 1. Tyrosine-protein kinase that acts as cell-surface receptor for fibroblast growth factors and plays an essential role in the regulation of cell proliferation, differentiation and apoptosis. Plays an essential role in the regulation of chondrocyte differentiation, proliferation and apoptosis, and is required for normal skeleton development. Regulates both osteogenesis and postnatal bone mineralization by osteoblasts. Promotes apoptosis in chondrocytes, but can also promote cancer cell
   5897..5917    -  protein_bind   attB2: mutant version of attB; core recombination site for the Gateway® BP reaction BP Clonase™
   5971..6012    +  CDS            V5 tag: epitope tag from simian virus 5
   6138..6600    +  misc_feature   IRES: internal ribosome entry site (IRES) of the encephalomyocarditis virus (EMCV)
   6614..7333    +  CDS            EGFP: the original enhanced GFP (Yang et al., 1996) mammalian codon-optimized
   7347..7935    +  misc_feature   WPRE: woodchuck hepatitis virus posttranscriptional regulatory element
   7943..8008    +  CDS            nef (fragment): NEF_HV1Z2 - Experimental evidence at protein level: Swiss-Prot protein existence level 1. Extracellular Nef protein targets CD4(+) T-lymphocytes for apoptosis by interacting with CXCR4 surface receptors. From Human immunodeficiency virus type 1 group M subtype D (isolate Z2/CDC-Z34) (HIV-1).
   8010..8243    +  LTR            3' LTR (ΔU3): self-inactivating 3' long terminal repeat (LTR) from HIV-1
   8448..8552    +  promoter       AmpR promoter: bla
   8553..9413    +  CDS            AmpR: β-lactamase; bla; confers resistance to ampicillin, carbenicillin, and related antibiotics
   9584..10172   +  rep_origin     ori: high-copy-number ColE1/pMB1/pBR322/pUC origin of replication
  10355..10409   +  CDS            lacI (fragment): lac repressor; lacI; The lac repressor binds to the lac operator to inhibit transcription in E. coli. This inhibition can be relieved by adding lactose or isopropyl-β-D-thiogalactopyranoside (IPTG).
  10415..10508   +  rep_origin     SV40 ori (fragment): SV40 origin of replication
  10533..10570   +  CDS            lacI (fragment): lac repressor; lacI; The lac repressor binds to the lac operator to inhibit transcription in E. coli. This inhibition can be relieved by adding lactose or isopropyl-β-D-thiogalactopyranoside (IPTG).
  10583..10604   +  protein_bind   CAP binding site: CAP binding activates transcription in the presence of cAMP. E. coli catabolite activator protein
  10619..10649   +  promoter       lac promoter: promoter for the E. coli lac operon
  10653..10675   +  protein_bind   lac operator (fragment): The lac repressor binds to the lac operator to inhibit transcription in E. coli. This inhibition can be relieved by adding lactose or isopropyl-β-D-thiogalactopyranoside (IPTG). lac repressor encoded by lacI
  10707..10790   +  polyA_signal   SV40 poly(A) signal (fragment): SV40 polyadenylation signal
  10957..329     +  CDS            nef (fragment) (across the origin): NEF_HV1BR - Experimental evidence at protein level: Swiss-Prot protein existence level 1. Extracellular Nef protein targets CD4(+) T-lymphocytes for apoptosis by interacting with CXCR4 surface receptors (PubMed:14990729). From Human immunodeficiency virus type 1 group M subtype B (isolate BRU/LAI) (HIV-1).
