[The description below was written by a language model from this plasmid's Addgene catalogue record and pLannotate feature annotations shown in this document.]
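Description:
pHAGE-FGFR3-S131L is an HIV-1-derived lentiviral expression plasmid of about 11 kb, built on the pHAGE backbone, that carries human FGFR3 with the S131L substitution. It is propagated in E. coli through a high-copy ColE1/pUC-type origin and selected with ampicillin via the β-lactamase gene. The recorded host is the recombination-deficient Stbl3 strain, a common choice for plasmids containing repeated LTR sequences. The viral portion comprises a truncated 5' LTR, the Ψ packaging signal with an adjoining gag fragment, the Rev response element for Rev-dependent nuclear export of the genomic RNA, and the cPPT/CTS element. A self-inactivating ΔU3 3' LTR leaves the integrated provirus without LTR promoter activity. Short nef, Rev, lacI, lac promoter and SV40 fragments in the annotation appear to be backbone remnants rather than functional parts.

Between the LTRs, the constitutive human EF-1α promoter drives the FGFR3 open reading frame, which is flanked by attB1 and attB2 sites left by Gateway recombination cloning. A V5 epitope tag lies just downstream of attB2, positioned for a C-terminal fusion, although the record does not state whether the insert reads through into the tag. An EMCV IRES followed by EGFP sits on the same transcript, so transduced cells can be identified or sorted by green fluorescence. A WPRE ahead of the 3' LTR enhances transcript expression. No mammalian drug-selection marker is annotated.

FGFR3 encodes a receptor tyrosine kinase for fibroblast growth factors. This mutant construct comes from a collection made for the systematic functional annotation of somatic mutations found in cancer, where it allows stable expression of the variant in mammalian cells after packaging into lentiviral particles.
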