Addgene plasmid #116385: pHAGE-FGFR3-S131L
Purpose: Lentiviral expression of FGFR3 S131L
Depositing lab: Gordon Mills & Kenneth Scott. Depositing organization: Baylor College of Medicine. Publication: Systematic Functional Annotation of Somatic Mutations in Cancer. Ng PK, Li J, Jeong KJ, Shao S, Chen H, Tsang YH, Sengupta S, Wang Z, Bhavana VH, Tran R, Soewito S, Minussi DC, Moreno D, Kong K, Dogruluk T, Lu H, Gao J, Tokheim C, Zhou DC, Johnson AM, Zeng J, Ip CKM, Ju Z, Wester M, Yu S, Li Y, Vellano CP, Schultz N, Karchin R, Ding L, Lu Y, Cheung LWT, Chen K, Shaw KR, Meric-Bernstam F, Scott KL, Yi S, Sahni N, Liang H, Mills GB. Cancer Cell. 2018 Mar 12;33(3):450-462.e10. doi: 10.1016/j.ccell.2018.01.021. PubMed 29533785.
Backbone
  Vector backbone: pHAGE
  Vector type: Lentiviral
Growth in bacteria
  Bacterial resistance: Ampicillin, 100 μg/mL
  Growth temperature: 37°C
  Growth strain: Stbl3
  Copy number: High Copy
Gene/Insert
  Gene/Insert name: FGFR3
  Species: H. sapiens (human)
  Mutation: S131L
  Entrez Gene: FGFR3 (a.k.a. ACH, CD333, CEK2, HSFGFR3EX, JTK4)
  Cloning method: Gateway Cloning
Terms and licenses: Academic/Nonprofit Terms; Industry Terms: Not Available to Industry
How to cite: pHAGE-FGFR3-S131L was a gift from Gordon Mills & Kenneth Scott (Addgene plasmid # 116385 ; http://n2t.net/addgene:116385 ; RRID:Addgene_116385)
