>Addgene plasmid #116385 | pHAGE-FGFR3-S131L | depositor partial sequence | sequence record 219259 | insert
ATGGGCGCCCCTGCCTGCGCCCTCGCGCTCTGCGTGGCCGTGGCCATCGTGGCCGGCGCCTCCTCGGAGT
CCTTGGGGACGGAGCAGCGCGTCGTGGGGCGAGCGGCAGAAGTCCCGGGCCCAGAGCCCGGCCAGCAGGA
GCAGTTGGTCTTCGGCAGCGGGGATGCTGTGGAGCTGAGCTGTCCCCCGCCCGGGGGTGGTCCCATGGGG
CCCACTGTCTGGGTCAAGGATGGCACAGGGCTGGTGCCCTCGGAGCGTGTCCTGGTGGGGCCCCAGCGGC
TGCAGGTGCTGAATGCCTCCCACGAGGACTCCGGGGCCTACAGCTGCCGGCAGCGGCTCACGCAGCGCGT
ACTGTGCCACTTCAGTGTGCGGGTGACAGACGCTCCATCCTTGGGAGATGACGAAGACGGGGAGGACGAG
GCTGAGGACACAGGTGTGGACACAGGGGCCCCTTACTGGACACGGCCCGAGCGGATGGACAAGAAGCTGC
TGGCCGTGCCGGCCGCCAACACCGTCCGCTTCCGCTGCCCAGCCGCTGGCAACCCCACTCCCTCCATCTC
CTGGCTGAAGAACGGCAGGGAGTTCCGCGGCGAGCACCGCATTGGAGGCATCAAGCTGCGGCATCAGCAG
TGGAGCCTGGTCATGGAAAGCGTGGTGCCCTCGGACCGCGGCAACTACACCTGCGTCGTGGAGAACAAGT
TTGGCAGCATCCGGCAGACGTACACGCTGGACGTGCTGGAGCGCTCCCCGCACCGGCCCATCCTGCAGGC
GGGGCTGCCGGCCAACCAGACGGCGGTGCTGGGCAGCGACGTGGAGTTCCACTGCAAGGTGTACAGTGAC
GCACAGCCCCACATCCAGTGGCTCAAGCACGTGGAGGTGAACGGCAGCAAGGTGGGCCCGGACGGCACAC
CCTACGTTACCGTGCTCAAGACGGCGGGCGCTAACACCACCGACAAGGAGCTAGAGGTTCTCTCCTTGCA
CAACGTCACCTTTGAGGACGCCGGGGAGTACACCTGCCTGGCGGGCAATTCTATTGGGTTTTCTCATCAC
TCTGCGTGGCTGGTGGTGCTGCCAGCCGAGGAGGAGCTGGTGGAGGCTGACGAGGCGGGCAGTGTGTATG
CAGGCATCCTCAGCTACGGGGTGGGCTTCTTCCTGTTCATCCTGGTGGTGGCGGCTGTGACGCTCTGCCG
CCTGCGCAGCCCCCCCAAGAAAGGCCTGGGCTCCCCCACCGTGCACAAGATCTCCCGCTTCCCGCTCAAG
CGACAGGTGTCCCTGGAGTCCAACGCGTCCATGAGCTCCAACACACCACTGGTGCGCATCGCAAGGCTGT
CCTCAGGGGAGGGCCCCACGCTGGCCAATGTCTCCGAGCTCGAGCTGCCTGCCGACCCCAAATGGGAGCT
GTCTCGGGCCCGGCTGACCCTGGGCAAGCCCCTTGGGGAGGGCTGCTTCGGCCAGGTGGTCATGGCGGAG
GCCATCGGCATTGACAAGGACCGGGCCGCCAAGCCTGTCACCGTAGCCGTGAAGATGCTGAAAGACGATG
CCACTGACAAGGACCTGTCGGACCTGGTGTCTGAGATGGAGATGATGAAGATGATCGGGAAACACAAAAA
CATCATCAACCTGCTGGGCGCCTGCACGCAGGGCGGGCCCCTGTACGTGCTGGTGGAGTACGCGGCCAAG
GGTAACCTGCGGGAGTTTCTGCGGGCGCGGCGGCCCCCGGGCCTGGACTACTCCTTCGACACCTGCAAGC
CGCCCGAGGAGCAGCTCACCTTCAAGGACCTGGTGTCCTGTGCCTACCAGGTGGCCCGGGGCATGGAGTA
CTTGGCCTCCCAGAAGTGCATCCACAGGGACCTGGCTGCCCGCAATGTGCTGGTGACCGAGGACAACGTG
ATGAAGATCGCAGACTTCGGGCTGGCCCGGGACGTGCACAACCTCGACTACTACAAGAAGACAACCAACG
GCCGGCTGCCCGTGAAGTGGATGGCGCCTGAGGCCTTGTTTGACCGAGTCTACACTCACCAGAGTGACGT
CTGGTCCTTTGGGGTCCTGCTCTGGGAGATCTTCACGCTGGGGGGCTCCCCGTACCCCGGCATCCCTGTG
GAGGAGCTCTTCAAGCTGCTGAAGGAGGGCCACCGCATGGACAAGCCCGCCAACTGCACACACGACCTGT
ACATGATCATGCGGGAGTGCTGGCATGCCGCGCCCTCCCAGAGGCCCACCTTCAAGCAGCTGGTGGAGGA
CCTGGACCGTGTCCTTACCGTGACGTCCACCGACGAGTACCTGGACCTGTCGGCGCCTTTCGAGCAGTAC
TCCCCGGGTGGCCAGGACACCCCCAGCTCCAGCTCCTCAGGGGACGACTCCGTGTTTGCCCACGACCTGC
TGCCCCCGGCCCCACCCAGCAGTGGGGGCTCGCGGACGTAG
